Addgene plasmid #173313: RVD-CG6
Purpose: One-step assembly of custom RVD arrays to construct DdCBE, TALE, etc.
Depositing lab: Bin Shen. Depositing organization: Nanjing Medical University. Publication: Precision modeling of mitochondrial diseases in zebrafish via DdCBE-mediated mtDNA base editing. Guo J, Zhang X, Chen X, Sun H, Dai Y, Wang J, Qian X, Tan L, Lou X, Shen B. Cell Discov. 2021 Sep 3;7(1):78. doi: 10.1038/s41421-021-00307-9. PubMed 34480028.
Backbone
  Vector backbone: TetR T vector
  Vector type: Unspecified
Growth in bacteria
  Bacterial resistance: Tetracycline, 10 μg/mL
  Growth temperature: 37°C
  Growth strain: DH5alpha
  Copy number: High Copy
Gene/Insert
  Gene/Insert name: HD-NN dimer RVD at Position6
  Species: Synthetic
  Mutation: no
  Cloning method: Restriction Enzyme; 5′ cloning site Unknown (unknown if destroyed)
Terms and licenses: Academic/Nonprofit Terms; Industry Terms: Not Available to Industry
Depositor comments: RVD is inserted into TA site of TetR T vector
How to cite: RVD-CG6 was a gift from Bin Shen (Addgene plasmid # 173313 ; http://n2t.net/addgene:173313 ; RRID:Addgene_173313)
