[The description below was written by a language model from this plasmid's Addgene catalogue record and pLannotate feature annotations shown in this document.]
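Description:
RVD-CG6 is a small (about 2.6 kb) bacterial cloning plasmid that serves as a module in a library for one-step assembly of custom TALE repeat arrays. It is built on a tetracycline-resistant T vector, with the insert placed at the TA cloning site. The record lists the vector type as unspecified and does not identify the flanking cloning sites. The plasmid is propagated in E. coli from a high-copy ColE1/pUC-type origin and selected through a tetracycline efflux gene (TcR) driven by its native tet promoter. The annotation also picks up a short RSF origin fragment, a short kanamycin-resistance gene fragment and a T7 promoter. The two fragments appear to be non-functional remnants of vector construction, and no role for the T7 promoter is stated.

The payload is a synthetic dimer of two TALE repeats carrying the repeat-variable diresidues HD and NN, designated for position 6 of an array. In the standard TALE code HD recognises cytosine and NN recognises guanine, which matches the "CG" in the name, so this unit specifies a C-G dinucleotide at that slot of the target site. The automated feature table does not annotate the repeat dimer itself. It presumably lies in the unannotated region of the sequence, and there is no promoter or expression cassette for it, consistent with a parts-donor plasmid rather than an expression vector.

Combined with other position-specific dimer modules, this plasmid is used to assemble full DNA-binding arrays for TALE-based tools, notably DdCBEs, the TALE-guided cytosine base editors used to edit mitochondrial DNA. The associated work applied these to modelling mitochondrial disease in zebrafish.
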