Features (pLannotate 1.2.2; 6 found; start..end, strand, type, name):
    416..1004    +  rep_origin     ori: high-copy-number ColE1/pMB1/pBR322/pUC origin of replication
   1076..1115    -  rep_origin     RSF ori (fragment): Plasmids containing the RSF 1030 origin of replication can be propagated in E. coli cells that contain additional plasmids with compatible origins.
   1131..1159    +  promoter       tet promoter: E. coli promoter for tetracycline efflux protein gene
   1207..2397    +  CDS            TcR: tetracycline efflux protein; tet; confers resistance to tetracycline
   2495..2569    +  CDS            KanR (fragment): aminoglycoside phosphotransferase; aphA-3; confers resistance to kanamycin
   2572..2590    -  promoter       T7 promoter: promoter for bacteriophage T7 RNA polymerase
>Addgene plasmid #173313 | RVD-CG6 | addgene full sequence | sequence record 355097 | Addgene NGS Result
GTTTCCTGGCAGCTCTGGCCCGTGTCTCAAAATCTCTGATGTTACATTGCACAAGATAAAAATATATCAT
CATGCCTCCTCTAGACCAAAGCTGGTCTCGGATTGCTAGTCATGACGGTGGCAAACAGGCTCTTGAAACC
GTCCAACGCCTTCTACCAGTTCTCTGTCAAGCCCACGGACTAACCCCAGCGCAAGTTGTAGCGATTGCTA
GTAACAATGGTGGCAAACAGGCTCTTGAAACCGTACAGCGCCTACTGCCAGTTCTCTGTCAAGCCCACGG
TCTGACTCCGGAGCAAGTTGTAGCGATAGCCTGAGACCATATCTGGTCGAGCCACCCATGACCAAAATCC
CTTAACGTGAGTTACGCGTCGTTCCACTGAGCGTCAGACCCCGTAGAAAAGATCAAAGGATCTTCTTGAG
ATCCTTTTTTTCTGCGCGTAATCTGCTGCTTGCAAACAAAAAAACCACCGCTACCAGCGGTGGTTTGTTT
GCCGGATCAAGAGCTACCAACTCTTTTTCCGAAGGTAACTGGCTTCAGCAGAGCGCAGATACCAAATACT
GTTCTTCTAGTGTAGCCGTAGTTAGGCCACCACTTCAAGAACTCTGTAGCACCGCCTACATACCTCGCTC
TGCTAATCCTGTTACCAGTGGCTGCTGCCAGTGGCGATAAGTCGTGTCTTACCGGGTTGGACTCAAGACG
ATAGTTACCGGATAAGGCGCAGCGGTCGGGCTGAACGGGGGGTTCGTGCACACAGCCCAGCTTGGAGCGA
ACGACCTACACCGAACTGAGATACCTACAGCGTGAGCTATGAGAAAGCGCCACGCTTCCCGAAGGGAGAA
AGGCGGACAGGTATCCGGTAAGCGGCAGGGTCGGAACAGGAGAGCGCACGAGGGAGCTTCCAGGGGGAAA
CGCCTGGTATCTTTATAGTCCTGTCGGGTTTCGCCACCTCTGACTTGAGCGTCGATTTTTGTGATGCTCG
TCAGGGGGGCGGAGCCTATGGAAAAACGCCAGCAACGCGGCCTTTTTACGGTTCCTGGCCTTTTGCTGGC
CTTTTGCTCACATGTTCTTTCCTGCGTTATCCACAGAATCAGGGGATAACGCAGGAAAGAACATGAATTA
ATTCTCATGTTTGACAGCTTATCATCGATTAGCTTTAATGCGGTAGTTTATCACAGTTAAATTGCTAACG
CAGTCAGGCACCGTGTATGAAATCTAACAATGCGCTCATCGTCATCCTCGGCACCGTCACCCTGGATGCT
GTAGGCATAGGCTTGGTTATGCCGGTACTGCCGGGCCTCTTGCGGGATATCGTCCATTCCGACAGCATCG
CCAGTCACTATGGCGTGCTGCTAGCGCTATATGCGTTGATGCAATTTCTATGCGCACCCGTTCTCGGAGC
ACTGTCCGACCGCTTTGGCCGCCGCCCAGTCCTGCTCGCTTCGCTACTTGGAGCCACTATCGACTACGCG
ATCATGGCGACCACACCCGTCCTGTGGATTCTCTACGCCGGACGCATCGTGGCCGGCATCACCGGCGCCA
CAGGTGCGGTTGCTGGCGCCTATATCGCCGACATCACCGATGGGGAAGATCGGGCTCGCCACTTCGGGCT
CATGAGCGCTTGTTTCGGCGTGGGTATGGTGGCAGGCCCCGTGGCCGGGGGACTGTTGGGCGCCATCTCC
TTACATGCACCATTCCTTGCGGCGGCGGTGCTCAACGGCCTCAACCTACTACTGGGCTGCTTCCTAATGC
AGGAGTCGCATAAGGGAGAGCGCCGACCCATGCCCTTGAGAGCCTTCAACCCAGTCAGCTCCTTCCGGTG
GGCGCGGGGCATGACTATCGTCGCCGCACTTATGACTGTCTTCTTTATCATGCAACTCGTAGGACAGGTG
CCGGCAGCGCTCTGGGTCATTTTCGGCGAGGACCGCTTTCGCTGGAGCGCGACGATGATCGGCCTGTCGC
TTGCGGTATTCGGAATCTTGCACGCCCTCGCTCAAGCCTTCGTCACTGGTCCCGCCACCAAACGTTTCGG
CGAGAAGCAGGCCATTATCGCCGGCATGGCGGCCGACGCGCTGGGCTACGTCTTGCTGGCGTTCGCGACG
CGAGGCTGGATGGCCTTCCCCATTATGATTCTTCTCGCTTCCGGCGGCATCGGGATGCCCGCGTTGCAGG
CCATGCTGTCCAGGCAGGTAGATGACGACCATCAGGGACAGCTTCAAGGATCGCTCGCGGCTCTTACCAG
CCTAACTTCGATCATTGGACCGCTGATCGTCACGGCGATTTATGCCGCCTCGGCGAGCACATGGAACGGG
TTGGCATGGATTGTAGGCGCCGCCCTATACCTTGTCTGCCTCCCCGCGTTGCGTCGCGGTGCATGGAGCC
GGGCCACCTCGACCTGAATGGAAGCCGGCGGCACCTCGCTAACGGATTCACCACTCCAAGAATTGGAGCC
AATCAATTCTTGCGGAGAACTGTGAATGCGCAAACCAACCCTTGATCGGGGAAGAACAGTATGTCGAGCT
ATTTTTTGACTTACTGGGGATCAAGCCTGATTGGGAGAAAATAAAATATCCCCTATAGTGAGTCGTATTA
CATGGTCATAGCT
