>Addgene plasmid #173313 | RVD-CG6 | depositor partial sequence | sequence record 336268 | RVD flanked by two Bsa I sites
GGTCTCGGATTGCTAGTCATGACGGTGGCAAACAGGCTCTTGAAACCGTCCAACGCCTTCTACCAGTTCT
CTGTCAAGCCCACGGACTAACCCCAGCGCAAGTTGTAGCGATTGCTAGTAACAATGGTGGCAAACAGGCT
CTTGAAACCGTACAGCGCCTACTGCCAGTTCTCTGTCAAGCCCACGGTCTGACTCCGGAGCAAGTTGTAG
CGATAGCCTGAGACC
